>Addgene plasmid #201401 | pT2/shCol1a1/Scarlet-Seq1.1 | addgene full sequence | sequence record 394278 | Addgene NGS Result
CACCTG
[34 nt withheld, positions 7-40]
A
[89 nt withheld, positions 42-130]
C
[91 nt withheld, positions 132-222]
A
[49 nt withheld, positions 224-272]
CCTTTGACGTTGGAGTCCACGTTCTTT
[37 nt withheld, positions 300-336]
ACCCTATCTCGGTCTATTCTTTTGATTTATAAGGGATTTTGCCGATTTCGGCCTATTGGTTAAAAAATGA
GCTGATTTAACAAAAATTTAACGCGAATTTTAACAAAATATTAACGCTTACAATTTCCATTCGCCATTCA
GGCTGCGCAACTGTTGGGAAGGGCGATCGGTGCGGGCCTCTTCGCTATTACGCCAGCTGGCGAAAGGGGG
ATGTGCTGCAAGGCGATTAAGTTGGGTAACGCCAGGGTTTTCCCAGTCACGACGTTGTAAAACGACGGCC
AGTGAGCGCGCGTAATACGACTCACTATAGGGCGAATTGGAGCTCGGATCCCTATACAGTTGAAGTCGGA
AGTTTACATACACTTAAGTTGGAGTCATTAAAACTCGTTTTTCAACTACTCCACAAATTTCTTGTTAACA
AACAATAGTTTTGGCAAGTCAGTTAGGACATCTACTTTGTGCATGACACAAGTCATTTTTCCAACAATTG
TTTACAGACAGATTATTTCACTTATAATTCACTGTATCACAATTCCAGTGGGTCAGAAGTTTACATACAC
TAAGTTGACTGTGCCTTTAAACAGCTTGGAAAATTCCAGAAAATGATGTCATGGCTTTAGAAGCTTGATC
TGAAGCCTATAGAGTACGAGCCATAGATAAAATAAAAGATTTTATTTAGTCTCCAGAAAAAGGGGGGAAT
GAAAGACCCCACCTGTAGGTTTGGCAAGCTAGCTTAAGTAACGCCATTTTGCAAGGCATGGAAAATACAT
AACTGAGAATAGAGAAGTTCAGATCAAGGTTAGGAACAGAGAGACAGCAGAATATGGGCCAAACAGGATA
TCTGTGGTAAGCAGTTCCTGCCCCGGCTCAGGGCCAAGAACAGATGGTCCCCAGATGCGGTCCCGCCCTC
AGCAGTTTCTAGAGAACCATCAGATGTTTCCAGGGTGCCCCAAGGACCTGAAATGACCCTGTGCCTTATT
TGAACTAACCAATCAGTTCGCTTCTCGCTTCTGTTCGCGCGCTTCTGCTCCCCGAGCTCAATAAAAGAGC
CCACAACCCCTCACTCGGCGCGCCAGTCCTCCGATAGACTGCGTCGCCCGGGTACCCGTATTCCCAATAA
AGCCTCTTGCTGTTTGCATCCGAATCGTGGACTCGCTGATCCTTGGGAGGGTCTCCTCAGATTGATTGAC
TGCCCACCTCGGGGGTCTTTCATTTGGAGGTTCCACCGAGATTTGGAGACCCCTGCCCAGGGACCACCGA
CCCCCCCGCCGGGAGGTAAGCTGGCCAGCGGTCGTTTCGTGTCTGTCTCTGTCTTTGTGCGTGTTTGTGC
CGGCATCTAATGTTTGCGCCTGCGTCTGTACTAGTTAGCTAACTAGCTCTGTATCTGGCGGACCCGTGGT
GGAACTGACGAGTTCTGAACACCCGGCCGCAACCCTGGGAGACGTCCCAGGGACTTTGGGGGCCGTTTTT
GTGGCCCGACCTGAGGAAGGGAGTCGATGTGGAATCCGACCCCGTCAGGATATGTGGTTCTGGTAGGAGA
CGAGAACCTAAAACAGTTCCCGCCTCCGTCTGAATTTTTGCTTTCGGTTTGGAACCGAAGCCGCGCGTCT
TGTCTGCTGCAGCGCTGCAGCATCGTTCTGTGTTGTCTCTGTCTGACTGTGTTTCTGTATTTGTCTGAAA
ATTAGGGCCAGACTGTTACCACTCCCTTAAGTTTGACCTTAGGTCACTGGAAAGATGTCGAGCGGATCGC
TCACAACCAGTCGGTAGATGTCAAGAAGAGACGTTGGGTTACCTTCTGCTCTGCAGAATGGCCAACCTTT
AACGTCGGATGGCCGCGAGACGGCACCTTTAACCGAGACCTCATCACCCAGGTTAAGATCAAGGTCTTTT
CACCTGGCCCGCATGGACACCCAGACCAGGTCCCCTACATCGTGACCTGGGAAGCCTTGGCTTTTGACCC
CCCTCCCTGGGTCAAGCCCTTTGTACACCCTAAGCCTCCGCCTCCTCTTCCTCCATCCGCCCCGTCTCTC
CCCCTTGAACCTCCTCGTTCGACCCCGCCTCGATCCTCCCTTTATCCAGCCCTCACTCCTTCTCTAGGCG
CCGGAATTAGATCTCTCGACTAGGGATAACAGGGTAATTGTTTGAATGAGGCTTCAGTACTTTACAGAAT
CGTTGCCTGCACATCTTGGAAACACTTGCTGGGATTACTTCTTCAGGTTAACCCAACAGAAGGCTCGAGA
AGGTATATTGCTGTTGACAGTGAGCGCCCTGGTGATACTGGTGTTAAATAGTGAAGCCACAGATGTATTT
AACACCAGTATCACCAGGGTGCCTACTGCCTCGGAATTCAAGGGGCTACTTTAGGAGCAATTATCTTGTT
TACTAAAACTGAATACCTTGCTATCTCTTTGATACATTTTTACAAAGCTGAATTAAAATGGTATAAATTA
AATCACTTTTTTCAATTCGCCAGCACAGTGGGTTCTTTCCTGCGTTATCCCCTGATTCTGTGGATAACCG
TATTACCGCCATGCATTAGTTATTAATAGTAATCAATTACGGGGTCATTAGTTCATAGCCCATATATGGA
GTTCCGCGTTACATAACTTACGGTAAATGGCCCGCCTGGCTGACCGCCCAACGACCCCCGCCCATTGACG
TCAATAATGACGTATGTTCCCATAGTAACGCCAATAGGGACTTTCCATTGACGTCAATGGGTGGAGTATT
TACGGTAAACTGCCCACTTGGCAGTACATCAAGTGTATCATATGCCAAGTACGCCCCCTATTGACGTCAA
TGACGGTAAATGGCCCGCCTGGCATTATGCCCAGTACATGACCTTATGGGACTTTCCTACTTGGCAGTAC
ATCTACGTATTAGTCATCGCTATTACCATGGTGATGCGGTTTTGGCAGTACATCAATGGGCGTGGATAGC
GGTTTGACTCACGGGGATTTCCAAGTCTCCACCCCATTGACGTCAATGGGAGTTTGTTTTGGCACCAAAA
TCAACGGGACTTTCCAAAATGTCGTAACAACTCCGCCCCATTGACGCAAATGGGCGGTAGGCGTGTACGG
TGGGAGGTCTATATAAGCAGAGCTGGTTTAGTGAACCGTCAGATCCGCTAGCGCTACCGGTCGCCACCAT
GGTGAGCAAGGGCGAGGCAGTGATCAAGGAGTTCATGCGGTTCAAGGTGCACATGGAGGGCTCCATGAAC
GGCCACGAGTTCGAGATCGAGGGCGAGGGCGAGGGCCGCCCCTACGAGGGCACCCAGACCGCCAAGCTGA
AGGTGACCAAGGGTGGCCCCCTGCCCTTCTCCTGGGACATCCTGTCCCCTCAGTTCATGTACGGCTCCAG
GGCCTTCATCAAGCACCCCGCCGACATCCCCGACTACTATAAGCAGTCCTTCCCCGAGGGCTTCAAGTGG
GAGCGCGTGATGAACTTCGAGGACGGCGGCGCCGTGACCGTGACCCAGGACACCTCCCTGGAGGACGGCA
CCCTGATCTACAAGGTGAAGCTCCGCGGCACCAACTTCCCTCCTGACGGCCCCGTAATGCAGAAGAAGAC
AATGGGCTGGGAAGCGTCCACCGAGCGGTTGTACCCCGAGGACGGCGTGCTGAAGGGCGACATTAAGATG
GCCCTGCGCCTGAAGGACGGCGGCCGCTACCTGGCGGACTTCAAGACCACCTACAAGGCCAAGAAGCCCG
TGCAGATGCCCGGCGCCTACAACGTCGACCGCAAGTTGGACATCACCTCCCACAACGAGGACTACACCGT
GGTGGAACAGTACGAACGCTCCGAGGGCCGCCACTCCACCGGCGGCATGGACGAGCTGTACAAGTCCGGA
CTCAGATCTCGAGCTCAAGCTTCGAATTCTGCAGTCGACGGTACCGCGGGCCCGGGATCCACCGGATCTA
GATAACTGATCATAATCAGCCATACCACATTTGTAGAGGTTTTACTTGCTTTAAAAAACCTCCCACACCT
CCCCCTGAACCTGAAACATAAAATGAATGCAATTGTTGTTGTTAACTTGTTTATTGCAGCTTATAATGGT
TACAAATAAAGCAATAGCATCACAAATTTCACAAATAAAGCATTTTTTTCACTGCATTCTAGTTGTGGTT
TGTCCAAACTCATCAATGTATCTTAAGGCGTAAATTGTAAGCGTTAATATTTTGTTAAAATTCGCGTTAA
ATTTTTGTTAAATCAGCTCATTTTTTAACCAATAGGCCGAAATCGGCAACCACATCCATGGACTTCACTA
GTGCGCGCGGCCGCTCTAGATGGCCAGATCTAGCTTGTGGAAGGCTACTCGAAATGTTTGACCCAAGTTA
AACAATTTAAAGGCAATGCTACCAAATACTAATTGAGTGTATGTAAACTTCTGACCCACTGGGAATGTGA
TGAAAGAAATAAAAGCTGAAATGAATCATTCTCTCTACTATTATTCTGATATTTCACATTCTTAAAATAA
AGTGGTGATCCTAACTGACCTAAGACAGGGAATTTTTACTAGGATTAAATGTCAGGAATTGTGAAAAAGT
GAGTTTAAATGTATTTGGCTAAGGTGTATGTAAACTTCCGACTTCAACTGTATAGGGATCCTCTAGCTAG
AGTCGACCTCGCGGGGGGGCCCGGTACCCAGCTTTTGTTCCCTTTAGTGAGGGTTAATTGCGCGCTTGGC
GTAATCATGGTCATAGCTGTTTCCTGTGTGAAATTGTTATCCGCTCACAATTCCACACAACATACGAGCC
GGAAGCATAAAGTGTAAAGCCTGGGGTGCCTAATGAGTGAGCTAACTCACATTAATTGCGTTGCGCTCAC
TGCCCGCTTTCCAGTCGGGAAACCTGTCGTGCCAGCTGCATTAATGAATCGGCCAACGCGCGGGGAGAGG
CGGTTTGCGTATTGGGCGCTCTTCCGCTTCCTCGCTCACTGACTCGCTGCGCTCGGTCGTTCGGCTGCGG
CGAGCGGTATCAGCTCACTCAAAGGCGGTAATACGGTTATCCACAGAATCAGGGGATAACGCAGGAAAGA
ACATGTGAGCAAAAGGCCAGCAAAAGGCCAGGAACCGTAAAAAGGCCGCGTTGCTGGCGTTTTTCCATAG
GCTCCGCCCCCCTGACGAGCATCACAAAAATCGACGCTCAAGTCAGAGGTGGCGAAACCCGACAGGACTA
TAAAGATACCAGGCGTTTCCCCCTGGAAGCTCCCTCGTGCGCTCTCCTGTTCCGACCCTGCCGCTTACCG
GATACCTGTCCGCCTTTCTCCCTTCGGGAACCGTGGCGCTTTCTCATAGCTCACGCTGTAGGTATCTCAG
TTCGGTGTAGGTCGTTCGCTCCAAGCTGGGCTGTGTGCACGAACCCCCCGTTCAGCCCGACCGCTGCGCC
TTATCCGGTAACTATCGTCTTGAGTCCAACCCGGTAAGACACGACTTATCGCCACTGGCAGCAGCCACTG
GTAACAGGATTAGCAGAGCGAGGTATGTAGGCGGTGCTACAGAGTTCTTGAAGTGGTGGCCTAACTACGG
CTACACTAGAAGAACAGTATTTGGTATCTGCGCTCTGCTGAAGCCAGTTACCTTCGGAAAAAGAGTTGGT
AGCTCTTGATCCGGCAAACAAACCACCGCTGGTAGCGGTGGTTTTTTTGTTTGCAAGCAGCAGATTACGC
GCAGAAAAAAAGGATCTCAAGAAGATCCTTTGATCTTTTCTACGGGGTCTGACGCTCAGTGGAACGAAAA
CTCACGTTAAGGGATTTTGGTCATGAGATTATCAAAAAGGATCTTCACCTAGATCCTTTTAAATTAAAAA
TGAAGTTTTAAATCAATCTAAAGTATATATGAGTAAACTTGGTCTGACAGTTACCAATGCTTAATCAGTG
AGGCACCTATCTCAGCGATCTGTCTATTTCGTTCATCCATAGTTGCCTGACTCCCCGTCGTGTAGATAAC
TACGATACGGGAGGGCTTACCATCTGGCCCCAGTGCTGCAATGATACCGCGAGACCCACGCTCACCGGCT
CCAGATTTATCAGCAATAAACCAGCCAGCCGGAAGGGCCGAGCGCAGAAGTGGTCCTGCAACTTTATCCG
CCTCCATCCAGTCTATTAATTGTTGCCGGGAAGCTAGAGTAAGTAGTTCGCCAGTTAATAGTTTGCGCAA
CGTTGTTGCCATTGCTACAGGCATCGTGGTGTCACGCTCGTCGTTTGGTATGGCTTCATTCAGCTCCGGT
TCCCAACGATCAAGGCGAGTTACATGATCCCCCATGTTGTGCAAAAAAGCGGTTAGCTCCTTCGGTCCTC
CGATCGTTGTCAGAAGTAACTTGGCCGCAGTGTTATCACTCATGGTTATGGCAGCACTGCATAATTCTCT
TACTGTCATGCCATCCGTAAGATGCTTTTCTGTGACTGGTGAGTACTCAACCAAGTCATTCTGAGAATAG
TGTATGCGGCGACCGAGTTGCTCTTGCCCGGCGTCAATACGGGATAATACCGCGCCACATAGCAGAACTT
TAAAAGTGCTCATCATTGGAAAACGTTCTTCGGGGCGAAAACTCTCAAGGATCTTACCGCTGTTGAGATC
CAGTTCGATGTAACCCACTCGTGCACCCAACTGATCTTCAGCATCTTTTACTTTCACCAGCGTTTCTGGG
TGAGCAAAAACAGGAAGGCAAAATGCCGCAAAAAAGGGAATAAGGGCGACACGGAAATGTTGAATACTCA
TACTCTTCCTTTTTCAATATTATTGAAGCATTTATCAGGGTTATTGTCTCATGAGCGGATACATATTTGA
ATGTATTTAGAAAAATAAACAAATAGGGGTTCCGCGCACATTTCCCCGAAAAGTGC
Features (pLannotate 1.2.2; 26 found; start..end, strand, type, name):
      7..462     +  rep_origin     f1 ori (sequence partly withheld): f1 bacteriophage origin of replication; arrow indicates direction of (+) strand synthesis
    466..621     -  CDS            lacZα (fragment): LacZα fragment of β-galactosidase; lacZ fragment
    629..647     +  promoter       T7 promoter: promoter for bacteriophage T7 RNA polymerase
   1034..1550    +  LTR            5' LTR: 5' long terminal repeat from murine embryonic stem cell virus
   1614..1955    +  misc_feature   MESV Ψ: packaging signal of murine embryonic stem cell virus
   2022..2438    +  CDS            gag (truncated): truncated Moloney murine leukemia virus (MMLV) gag gene lacking the start codon
   2478..2571    +  ncRNA          5' miR-30a: sequence upstream of the 71-nt precursor of the human miR-30a microRNA (Zeng et al., 2002) miRNA
   2683..2795    +  ncRNA          3' miR-30a: sequence downstream of the 71-nt precursor of the human miR-30a microRNA (Zeng et al., 2002) miRNA
   2818..2865    +  rep_origin     RSF ori (fragment): Plasmids containing the RSF 1030 origin of replication can be propagated in E. coli cells that contain additional plasmids with compatible origins.
   2933..3236    +  enhancer       CMV enhancer: human cytomegalovirus immediate early enhancer
   3237..3440    +  promoter       CMV promoter: human cytomegalovirus (CMV) immediate early promoter
   3485..4180    +  CDS            mScarlet-I: mScarlet-I is a basic (constitutively fluorescent) red fluorescent protein published in 2016, derived from synthetic construct. It is reported to be a rapidly-maturing monomer with moderate acid sensitivity.
   4181..4246    +  misc_feature   MCS: multiple cloning site
   4263..4347    +  CDS            large T antigen (fragment): large T antigen from SV40 (simian virus 40)
   4370..4491    +  polyA_signal   SV40 poly(A) signal: SV40 polyadenylation signal
   4498..4585    -  rep_origin     M13 ori (fragment): M13 bacteriophage origin of replication; arrow indicates direction of (+) strand synthesis
   4638..4707    +  CDS            SB100X (fragment): hyperactive variant of the Sleeping Beauty transposase (Mátés et al., 2009)
   4958..4984    +  misc_feature   MCS (fragment): pBluescript multiple cloning site
   4997..5015    -  promoter       T3 promoter: promoter for bacteriophage T3 RNA polymerase
   5060..5076    -  protein_bind   lac operator: The lac repressor binds to the lac operator to inhibit transcription in E. coli. This inhibition can be relieved by adding lactose or isopropyl-β-D-thiogalactopyranoside (IPTG). lac repressor encoded by lacI
   5084..5114    -  promoter       lac promoter: promoter for the E. coli lac operon
   5129..5150    -  protein_bind   CAP binding site: CAP binding activates transcription in the presence of cAMP. E. coli catabolite activator protein
   5163..5255    -  CDS            lacI (fragment): lac repressor; lacI; The lac repressor binds to the lac operator to inhibit transcription in E. coli. This inhibition can be relieved by adding lactose or isopropyl-β-D-thiogalactopyranoside (IPTG).
   5438..6026    -  rep_origin     ori: high-copy-number ColE1/pMB1/pBR322/pUC origin of replication
   6197..7057    -  CDS            AmpR: β-lactamase; bla; confers resistance to ampicillin, carbenicillin, and related antibiotics
   7058..7162    -  promoter       AmpR promoter: bla
