[The description below was written by a language model from this plasmid's Addgene catalogue record and pLannotate feature annotations shown in this document.]
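Description:
pT2/shCol1a1/Scarlet-Seq1.1 is a 7.2 kb mammalian expression plasmid built on the pT2 Sleeping Beauty transposon backbone and designed to knock down mouse collagen type I alpha 1 (Col1a1). It is propagated in E. coli as a high-copy plasmid through a ColE1/pUC-type origin with ampicillin selection (AmpR under its own bla promoter). The backbone has a pBluescript-like framework, with an f1 origin, lacZα fragment, lac promoter/operator and flanking T7 and T3 promoters. According to the catalogue entry, the cargo is flanked by inverted repeats so it can be mobilised by Sleeping Beauty transposase supplied in trans and integrated into the host genome. The automated annotation does not label these repeats explicitly. The short "SB100X" fragment it reports near the end of the cargo is probably a partial match within transposon-derived sequence rather than a functional transposase gene.

The payload has two parts. The first is a murine stem cell virus-derived segment (5' LTR, Ψ packaging signal and truncated gag) followed by human miR-30a 5' and 3' flanking sequences, with an unannotated gap between them where the Col1a1 shRNA presumably sits. This arrangement suggests an LTR-driven, miR-30-embedded shRNA that is processed through the endogenous microRNA pathway, although the record does not state the promoter outright. The second part is a downstream CMV enhancer/promoter driving the red fluorescent protein mScarlet-I, terminated by an SV40 polyadenylation signal, which marks cells carrying the transposon. Several short hits, such as the RSF ori, M13 ori and large T antigen fragments, appear to be incidental partial matches. The associated publication concerns COL1A1 as a target in glioma progression, consistent with use for stable Col1a1 knockdown in mouse tumour models.
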