Addgene plasmid #201401: pT2/shCol1a1/Scarlet-Seq1.1
Purpose: Knockdown of Collagen Type 1 alpha 1. Construct has inverted repeats to be used in Sleeping Beauty transposon system.
Depositing lab: Maria Castro. Depositing organization: University of Michigan. Publication: Spatiotemporal analysis of glioma heterogeneity reveals COL1A1 as an actionable target to disrupt tumor progression. Comba A, Faisal SM, Dunn PJ, Argento AE, Hollon TC, Al-Holou WN, Varela ML, Zamler DB, Quass GL, Apostolides PF, Abel C 2nd, Brown CE, Kish PE, Kahana A, Kleer CG, Motsch S, Castro MG, Lowenstein PR. Nat Commun. 2022 Jun 24;13(1):3606. doi: 10.1038/s41467-022-31340-1. PubMed 35750880.
Backbone
  Vector backbone: pT2
  Vector type: Mammalian Expression
Growth in bacteria
  Bacterial resistance: Ampicillin, 100 μg/mL
  Growth temperature: 37°C
  Growth strain: NEB Stable
  Copy number: High Copy
Gene/Insert
  Gene/Insert name: COL1A1
  gRNA/shRNA sequence: TCGAGAAGGTATATTGCTGTTGACAGTGAGCGCCCTGGTGATACTGGTGTTAAATAGTGAAGCCACAGATGTATTTAACACCAGTATCACCAGGGTGCCTACTGCCTCGG
  Species: M. musculus (mouse)
  Cloning method: Restriction Enzyme; 5′ cloning site unknown (unknown if destroyed)
Terms and licenses: Academic/Nonprofit Terms; Industry Terms: Not Available to Industry
How to cite: pT2/shCol1a1/Scarlet-Seq1.1 was a gift from Maria Castro (Addgene plasmid # 201401 ; http://n2t.net/addgene:201401 ; RRID:Addgene_201401)
